>Addgene plasmid #143383 | TFORF2853 | addgene full sequence | sequence record 400276 | Addgene NGS Result
TTAATGTAGTCTTATGCAATACTCTTGTAGTCTTGCAACATGGTAACGATGAGTTAGCAACATGCCTTAC
AAGGAGAGAAAAAGCACCGTGCATGCCGATTGGTGGAAGTAAGGTGGTACGATCGTGCCTTATTAGGAAG
GCAACAGACGGGTCTGACATGGATTGGACGAACCACTGAATTGCCGCATTGCAGAGATATTGTATTTAAG
TGCCTAGCTCGATACATAAACGGGTCTCTCTGGTTAGACCAGATCTGAGCCTGGGAGCTCTCTGGCTAAC
TAGGGAACCCACTGCTTAAGCCTCAATAAAGCTTGCCTTGAGTGCTTCAAGTAGTGTGTGCCCGTCTGTT
GTGTGACTCTGGTAACTAGAGATCCCTCAGACCCTTTTAGTCAGTGTGGAAAATCTCTAGCAGTGGCGCC
CGAACAGGGACTTGAAAGCGAAAGGGAAACCAGAGGAGCTCTCTCGACGCAGGACTCGGCTTGCTGAAGC
GCGCACGGCAAGAGGCGAGGGGCGGCGACTGGTGAGTACGCCAAAAATTTTGACTAGCGGAGGCTAGAAG
GAGAGAGATGGGTGCGAGAGCGTCAGTATTAAGCGGGGGAGAATTAGATCGCGATGGGAAAAAATTCGGT
TAAGGCCAGGGGGAAAGAAAAAATATAAATTAAAACATATAGTATGGGCAAGCAGGGAGCTAGAACGATT
CGCAGTTAATCCTGGCCTGTTAGAAACATCAGAAGGCTGTAGACAAATACTGGGACAGCTACAACCATCC
CTTCAGACAGGATCAGAAGAACTTAGATCATTATATAATACAGTAGCAACCCTCTATTGTGTGCATCAAA
GGATAGAGATAAAAGACACCAAGGAAGCTTTAGACAAGATAGAGGAAGAGCAAAACAAAAGTAAGACCAC
CGCACAGCAAGCGGCCGCTGATCTTCAGACCTGGAGGAGGAGATATGAGGGACAATTGGAGAAGTGAATT
ATATAAATATAAAGTAGTAAAAATTGAACCATTAGGAGTAGCACCCACCAAGGCAAAGAGAAGAGTGGTG
CAGAGAGAAAAAAGAGCAGTGGGAATAGGAGCTTTGTTCCTTGGGTTCTTGGGAGCAGCAGGAAGCACTA
TGGGCGCAGCGTCAATGACGCTGACGGTACAGGCCAGACAATTATTGTCTGGTATAGTGCAGCAGCAGAA
CAATTTGCTGAGGGCTATTGAGGCGCAACAGCATCTGTTGCAACTCACAGTCTGGGGCATCAAGCAGCTC
CAGGCAAGAATCCTGGCTGTGGAAAGATACCTAAAGGATCAACAGCTCCTGGGGATTTGGGGTTGCTCTG
GAAAACTCATTTGCACCACTGCTGTGCCTTGGAATGCTAGTTGGAGTAATAAATCTCTGGAACAGATTTG
GAATCACACGACCTGGATGGAGTGGGACAGAGAAATTAACAATTACACAAGCTTAATACACTCCTTAATT
GAAGAATCGCAAAACCAGCAAGAAAAGAATGAACAAGAATTATTGGAATTAGATAAATGGGCAAGTTTGT
GGAATTGGTTTAACATAACAAATTGGCTGTGGTATATAAAATTATTCATAATGATAGTAGGAGGCTTGGT
AGGTTTAAGAATAGTTTTTGCTGTACTTTCTATAGTGAATAGAGTTAGGCAGGGATATTCACCATTATCG
TTTCAGACCCACCTCCCAACCCCGAGGGGACCCATGCATTGCATCTCAATTAGTCAGCAACCAGGTGTGG
AAAGTCCCCAGGCTCCCCAGCAGGCAGAAGTATGCAAAGCATGCGTCTCAATTAGTCAGCAACCATAGTC
CCGCCCCTAACTCCGCCCATCCCGCCCCTAACTCCGCCCAGTTCCGCCCATTCTCCGCCCCATGGCTGAC
TAATTTTTTTTATTTATGCAGAGGCCGAGGCCGCCTCGGCCTCTGAGCTATTCCAGAAGTAGTGAGGAGG
CTTTTTTGGAGGCCTAGGCTTTTGCAAAAAGCTTTCTAGAGGTACCACCGGAGCTTACCATGACCGAGTA
CAAGCCCACGGTGCGCCTCGCCACCCGCGACGACGTCCCCAGGGCCGTACGCACCCTCGCCGCCGCGTTC
GCCGACTACCCCGCCACGCGCCACACCGTCGATCCGGACCGCCACATCGAGCGGGTCACCGAGCTGCAAG
AACTCTTCCTCACGCGCGTCGGGCTCGACATCGGCAAGGTGTGGGTCGCGGACGACGGCGCCGCCGTGGC
GGTCTGGACCACGCCGGAGAGCGTCGAAGCGGGGGCGGTGTTCGCCGAGATCGGCCCGCGCATGGCCGAG
TTGAGCGGTTCCCGGCTGGCCGCGCAGCAACAGATGGAAGGCCTCCTGGCGCCGCACCGGCCCAAGGAGC
CCGCGTGGTTCCTGGCCACCGTCGGCGTCTCGCCCGACCACCAGGGCAAGGGTCTGGGCAGCGCCGTCGT
GCTCCCCGGAGTGGAGGCGGCCGAGCGCGCCGGGGTGCCCGCCTTCCTGGAGACCTCCGCGCCCCGCAAC
CTCCCCTTCTACGAGCGGCTCGGCTTCACCGTCACCGCCGACGTCGAGGTGCCCGAAGGACCGCGCACCT
GGTGCATGACCCGCAAGCCCGGTGCCAGTTAACGAATTCTAGATCTTGAGACAAATGGCAGTATTCATCC
ACAATTTTAAAAGAAAAGGGGGGATTGGGGGGTACAGTGCAGGGGAAAGAATAGTAGACATAATAGCAAC
AGACATACAAACTAAAGAATTACAAAAACAAATTACAAAAATTCAAAATTTTCGGGTTTATTACAGGGAC
AGCAGAGATCCACTTTGGCGCCGGCTCGAGGCCTGCAGGTGCAAAGATGGATAAAGTTTTAAACAGAGAG
GAATCTTTGCAGCTAATGGACCTTCTAGGTCTTGAAAGGAGTGGGAATTGGCTCCGGTGCCCGTCAGTGG
GCAGAGCGCACATCGCCCACAGTCCCCGAGAAGTTGGGGGGAGGGGTCGGCAATTGAACCGGTGCCTAGA
GAAGGTGGCGCGGGGTAAACTGGGAAAGTGATGTCGTGTACTGGCTCCGCCTTTTTCCCGAGGGTGGGGG
AGAACCGTATATAAGTGCAGTAGTCGCCGTGAACGTTCTTTTTCGCAACGGGTTTGCCGCCAGAACACAG
GTAAGTGCCGTGTGTGGTTCCCGCGGGCCTGGCCTCTTTACGGGTTATGGCCCTTGCGTGCCTTGAATTA
CTTCCACCTGGCTGCAGTACGTGATTCTTGATCCCGAGCTTCGGGTTGGAAGTGGGTGGGAGAGTTCGAG
GCCTTGCGCTTAAGGAGCCCCTTCGCCTCGTGCTTGAGTTGAGGCCTGGCCTGGGCGCTGGGGCCGCCGC
GTGCGAATCTGGTGGCACCTTCGCGCCTGTCTCGCTGCTTTCGATAAGTCTCTAGCCATTTAAAATTTTT
GATGACCTGCTGCGACGCTTTTTTTCTGGCAAGATAGTCTTGTAAATGCGGGCCAAGATCTGCACACTGG
TATTTCGGTTTTTGGGGCCGCGGGCGGCGACGGGGCCCGTGCGTCCCAGCGCACATGTTCGGCGAGGCGG
GGCCTGCGAGCGCGGCCACCGAGAATCGGACGGGGGTAGTCTCAAGCTGGCCGGCCTGCTCTGGTGCCTG
GCCTCGCGCCGCCGTGTATCGCCCCGCCCTGGGCGGCAAGGCTGGCCCGGTCGGCACCAGTTGCGTGAGC
GGAAAGATGGCCGCTTCCCGGCCCTGCTGCAGGGAGCTCAAAATGGAGGACGCGGCGCTCGGGAGAGCGG
GCGGGTGAGTCACCCACACAAAGGAAAAGGGCCTTTCCGTCCTCAGCCGTCGCTTCATGTGACTCCACGG
AGTACCGGGCGCCGTCCAGGCACCTCGATTAGTTCTCGAGCTTTTGGAGTACGTCGTCTTTAGGTTGGGG
GGAGGGGTTTTATGCGATGGAGTTTCCCCACACTGAGTGGGTGGAGACTGAAGTTAGGCCAGCTTGGCAC
TTGATGTAATTCTCCTTGGAATTTGCCCTTTTTGAGTTTGGATCTTGGTTCATTCTCAAGCCTCAGACAG
TGGTTCAAAGTTTTTTTCTTCCATTTCAGGTGTCGTGAGGCTAGCACCGCCACCATGAGCGCACGCGGTG
AGGGCGCGGGGCAGCCGTCCACTTCAGCCCAGGGACAACCTGCCGCCCCAGCGCCTCAGAAGAGAGGACG
CGGCCGCCCCAGGAAGCAGCAGCAAGAACCAACCGGTGAGCCCTCTCCTAAGAGACCCAGGGGAAGACCC
AAAGGCAGCAAAAACAAGAGTCCCTCTAAAGCAGCTCAAAAGAAAGCAGAAGCCACTGGAGAAAAACGGC
CAAGAGGCAGACCTAGGAAATGGGAGGAGTTTTACATTGCAGCTTAGTAATGAACTAGTCCGTAACTTGA
AAGTATTTCGATTTCTTGGCTTTATATATCTTGTGGAAAGGACGACAAGTGATATCCACCTTGGATGCCA
CGCGTTAAGTCGACAATCAACCTCTGGATTACAAAATTTGTGAAAGATTGACTGGTATTCTTAACTATGT
TGCTCCTTTTACGCTATGTGGATACGCTGCTTTAATGCCTTTGTATCATGCTATTGCTTCCCGTATGGCT
TTCATTTTCTCCTCCTTGTATAAATCCTGGTTGCTGTCTCTTTATGAGGAGTTGTGGCCCGTTGTCAGGC
AACGTGGCGTGGTGTGCACTGTGTTTGCTGACGCAACCCCCACTGGTTGGGGCATTGCCACCACCTGTCA
GCTCCTTTCCGGGACTTTCGCTTTCCCCCTCCCTATTGCCACGGCGGAACTCATCGCCGCCTGCCTTGCC
CGCTGCTGGACAGGGGCTCGGCTGTTGGGCACTGACAATTCCGTGGTGTTGTCGGGGAAATCATCGTCCT
TTCCTTGGCTGCTCGCCTGTGTTGCCACCTGGATTCTGCGCGGGACGTCCTTCTGCTACGTCCCTTCGGC
CCTCAATCCAGCGGACCTTCCTTCCCGCGGCCTGCTGCCGGCTCTGCGGCCTCTTCCGCGTCTTCGCCTT
CGCCCTCAGACGAGTCGGATCTCCCTTTGGGCCGCCTCCCCGCGTCGACTTTAAGACCAATGACTTACAA
GGCAGCTGTAGATCTTAGCCACTTTTTAAAAGAAAAGGGGGGACTGGAAGGGCTAATTCACTCCCAACGA
AGACAAGATCTGCTTTTTGCTTGTACTGGGTCTCTCTGGTTAGACCAGATCTGAGCCTGGGAGCTCTCTG
GCTAACTAGGGAACCCACTGCTTAAGCCTCAATAAAGCTTGCCTTGAGTGCTTCAAGTAGTGTGTGCCCG
TCTGTTGTGTGACTCTGGTAACTAGAGATCCCTCAGACCCTTTTAGTCAGTGTGGAAAATCTCTAGCAGT
ACGTATAGTAGTTCATGTCATCTTATTATTCAGTATTTATAACTTGCAAAGAAATGAATATCAGAGAGTG
AGAGGAACTTGTTTATTGCAGCTTATAATGGTTACAAATAAAGCAATAGCATCACAAATTTCACAAATAA
AGCATTTTTTTCACTGCATTCTAGTTGTGGTTTGTCCAAACTCATCAATGTATCTTATCATGTCTGGCTC
TAGCTATCCCGCCCCTAACTCCGCCCATCCCGCCCCTAACTCCGCCCAGTTCCGCCCATTCTCCGCCCCA
TGGCTGACTAATTTTTTTTATTTATGCAGAGGCCGAGGCCGCCTCGGCCTCTGAGCTATTCCAGAAGTAG
TGAGGAGGCTTTTTTGGAGGCCTAGGGACGTACCCAATTCGCCCTATAGTGAGTCGTATTACGCGCGCTC
ACTGGCCGTCGTTTTACAACGTCGTGACTGGGAAAACCCTGGCGTTACCCAACTTAATCGCCTTGCAGCA
CATCCCCCTTTCGCCAGCTGGCGTAATAGCGAAGAGGCCCGCACCGATCGCCCTTCCCAACAGTTGCGCA
GCCTGAATGGCGAATGGG
[124 nt withheld, positions 5969-6092]
C
[91 nt withheld, positions 6094-6184]
A
[49 nt withheld, positions 6186-6234]
CCTTTGACGTTGGAGTCCACGTTCTTT
[37 nt withheld, positions 6262-6298]
ACCCTATCTCGGTCTATTCTTTTGATTTATAAGGGATTTTGCCGATTTCGGCCTATTGGTTAAAAAATGA
GCTGATTTAACAAAAATTTAACGCGAATTTTAACAAAATATTAACGCTTACAATTTAGGTGGCACTTTTC
GGGGAAATGTGCGCGGAACCCCTATTTGTTTATTTTTCTAAATACATTCAAATATGTATCCGCTCATGAG
ACAATAACCCTGATAAATGCTTCAATAATATTGAAAAAGGAAGAGTATGAGTATTCAACATTTCCGTGTC
GCCCTTATTCCCTTTTTTGCGGCATTTTGCCTTCCTGTTTTTGCTCACCCAGAAACGCTGGTGAAAGTAA
AAGATGCTGAAGATCAGTTGGGTGCACGAGTGGGTTACATCGAACTGGATCTCAACAGCGGTAAGATCCT
TGAGAGTTTTCGCCCCGAAGAACGTTTTCCAATGATGAGCACTTTTAAAGTTCTGCTATGTGGCGCGGTA
TTATCCCGTATTGACGCCGGGCAAGAGCAACTCGGTCGCCGCATACACTATTCTCAGAATGACTTGGTTG
AGTACTCACCAGTCACAGAAAAGCATCTTACGGATGGCATGACAGTAAGAGAATTATGCAGTGCTGCCAT
AACCATGAGTGATAACACTGCGGCCAACTTACTTCTGACAACGATCGGAGGACCGAAGGAGCTAACCGCT
TTTTTGCACAACATGGGGGATCATGTAACTCGCCTTGATCGTTGGGAACCGGAGCTGAATGAAGCCATAC
CAAACGACGAGCGTGACACCACGATGCCTGTAGCAATGGCAACAACGTTGCGCAAACTATTAACTGGCGA
ACTACTTACTCTAGCTTCCCGGCAACAATTAATAGACTGGATGGAGGCGGATAAAGTTGCAGGACCACTT
CTGCGCTCGGCCCTTCCGGCTGGCTGGTTTATTGCTGATAAATCTGGAGCCGGTGAGCGTGGGTCTCGCG
GTATCATTGCAGCACTGGGGCCAGATGGTAAGCCCTCCCGTATCGTAGTTATCTACACGACGGGGAGTCA
GGCAACTATGGATGAACGAAATAGACAGATCGCTGAGATAGGTGCCTCACTGATTAAGCATTGGTAACTG
TCAGACCAAGTTTACTCATATATACTTTAGATTGATTTAAAACTTCATTTTTAATTTAAAAGGATCTAGG
TGAAGATCCTTTTTGATAATCTCATGACCAAAATCCCTTAACGTGAGTTTTCGTTCCACTGAGCGTCAGA
CCCCGTAGAAAAGATCAAAGGATCTTCTTGAGATCCTTTTTTTCTGCGCGTAATCTGCTGCTTGCAAACA
AAAAAACCACCGCTACCAGCGGTGGTTTGTTTGCCGGATCAAGAGCTACCAACTCTTTTTCCGAAGGTAA
CTGGCTTCAGCAGAGCGCAGATACCAAATACTGTTCTTCTAGTGTAGCCGTAGTTAGGCCACCACTTCAA
GAACTCTGTAGCACCGCCTACATACCTCGCTCTGCTAATCCTGTTACCAGTGGCTGCTGCCAGTGGCGAT
AAGTCGTGTCTTACCGGGTTGGACTCAAGACGATAGTTACCGGATAAGGCGCAGCGGTCGGGCTGAACGG
GGGGTTCGTGCACACAGCCCAGCTTGGAGCGAACGACCTACACCGAACTGAGATACCTACAGCGTGAGCT
ATGAGAAAGCGCCACGCTTCCCGAAGGGAGAAAGGCGGACAGGTATCCGGTAAGCGGCAGGGTCGGAACA
GGAGAGCGCACGAGGGAGCTTCCAGGGGGAAACGCCTGGTATCTTTATAGTCCTGTCGGGTTTCGCCACC
TCTGACTTGAGCGTCGATTTTTGTGATGCTCGTCAGGGGGGCGGAGCCTATGGAAAAACGCCAGCAACGC
GGCCTTTTTACGGTTCCTGGCCTTTTGCTGGCCTTTTGCTCACATGTTCTTTCCTGCGTTATCCCCTGAT
TCTGTGGATAACCGTATTACCGCCTTTGAGTGAGCTGATACCGCTCGCCGCAGCCGAACGACCGAGCGCA
GCGAGTCAGTGAGCGAGGAAGCGGAAGAGCGCCCAATACGCAAACCGCCTCTCCCCGCGCGTTGGCCGAT
TCATTAATGCAGCTGGCACGACAGGTTTCCCGACTGGAAAGCGGGCAGTGAGCGCAACGCAATTAATGTG
AGTTAGCTCACTCATTAGGCACCCCAGGCTTTACACTTTATGCTTCCGGCTCGTATGTTGTGTGGAATTG
TGAGCGGATAACAATTTCACACAGGAAACAGCTATGACCATGATTACGCCAAGCGCGCAATTAACCCTCA
CTAAAGGGAACAAAAGCTGGAGCTGCAAGC
Features (pLannotate 1.2.2; 31 found; start..end, strand, type, name):
      5..231     +  promoter       RSV promoter: Rous sarcoma virus enhancer/promoter
    232..412     +  LTR            5' LTR (truncated): truncated 5' long terminal repeat (LTR) from HIV-1
    459..584     +  misc_feature   HIV-1 Ψ: packaging signal of human immunodeficiency virus type 1
    568..931     +  CDS            HIV-1 gag (fragment): gag protein from human immunodeficiency virus 1; gag
   1077..1310    +  misc_feature   RRE: The Rev response element (RRE) of HIV-1 allows for Rev-dependent mRNA export from the nucleus to the cytoplasm.
   1687..1713    +  CDS            Rev (fragment): human immunodeficiency virus 1 (HIV-1) Rev protein; rev; enhances nuclear export of unspliced and incompletely spliced viral mRNAs
   1720..1743    +  promoter       SV40 promoter (fragment): SV40 early promoter
   1744..1815    +  promoter       SV40 promoter (fragment): SV40 enhancer and early promoter
   1839..1974    +  rep_origin     SV40 ori: SV40 origin of replication
   2020..2616    +  CDS            PuroR (fragment): puromycin N-acetyltransferase; pac from Streptomyces; confers resistance to puromycin
   2665..2782    +  misc_feature   cPPT/CTS: central polypurine tract and central termination sequence of HIV-1
   2847..2913    +  CDS            small t antigen (fragment): SV40 (simian virus 40) small t antigen
   2920..4098    +  promoter       EF-1α promoter: strong constitutive promoter for human elongation factor EF-1α
   4115..4363    +  CDS            Hmga2 (fragment): HMGA2_MOUSE - Also known as Hmgic. Experimental evidence at protein level: Swiss-Prot protein existence level 1. Functions as a transcriptional regulator. Functions in cell cycle regulation through CCNA2. Plays an important role in chromosome condensation during the meiotic G2/M transition of spermatocytes. Plays a role in postnatal myogenesis, is involved in satellite cell activation (PubMed:27446912). Positively regulates IGF2 expression through PLAG1 and in a PLAG1-independent manner (By similarity). From Mus musculus (Mouse).
   4400..4453    +  promoter       U6 promoter (fragment): RNA polymerase III promoter for human U6 snRNA
   4495..5083    +  misc_feature   WPRE: woodchuck hepatitis virus posttranscriptional regulatory element
   5134..5153    +  misc_feature   cPPT/CTS (fragment): central polypurine tract and central termination sequence of HIV-1
   5155..5388    +  LTR            3' LTR (ΔU3): self-inactivating 3' long terminal repeat (LTR) from HIV-1
   5466..5587    +  polyA_signal   SV40 poly(A) signal: SV40 polyadenylation signal
   5627..5762    +  rep_origin     SV40 ori: SV40 origin of replication
   5783..5801    -  promoter       T7 promoter: promoter for bacteriophage T7 RNA polymerase
   5809..5964    +  CDS            lacZα (fragment): LacZα fragment of β-galactosidase; lacZ fragment
   5969..6397    +  rep_origin     f1 ori (sequence partly withheld): f1 bacteriophage origin of replication; arrow indicates direction of (+) strand synthesis
   6450..6554    +  promoter       AmpR promoter: bla
   6555..7415    +  CDS            AmpR: β-lactamase; bla; confers resistance to ampicillin, carbenicillin, and related antibiotics
   7586..8174    +  rep_origin     ori: high-copy-number ColE1/pMB1/pBR322/pUC origin of replication
   8357..8449    +  CDS            lacI (fragment): lac repressor; lacI; The lac repressor binds to the lac operator to inhibit transcription in E. coli. This inhibition can be relieved by adding lactose or isopropyl-β-D-thiogalactopyranoside (IPTG).
   8462..8483    +  protein_bind   CAP binding site: CAP binding activates transcription in the presence of cAMP. E. coli catabolite activator protein
   8498..8528    +  promoter       lac promoter: promoter for the E. coli lac operon
   8536..8552    +  protein_bind   lac operator: The lac repressor binds to the lac operator to inhibit transcription in E. coli. This inhibition can be relieved by adding lactose or isopropyl-β-D-thiogalactopyranoside (IPTG). lac repressor encoded by lacI
   8597..8615    +  promoter       T3 promoter: promoter for bacteriophage T3 RNA polymerase
