[The description below was written by a language model from this plasmid's Addgene catalogue record and pLannotate feature annotations shown in this document.]
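Description:
TFORF2853 is a third-generation-style, self-inactivating lentiviral expression plasmid built on the pLX_TRC317 backbone, carrying the human transcription factor HMGA2 as its open reading frame. It belongs to a barcoded transcription factor ORF collection in which each construct carries a unique 24-bp barcode so that the overexpressed factor can be identified in pooled screens. In bacteria the plasmid is maintained through a high-copy ColE1/pUC-type origin and selected with ampicillin via the bla gene. An f1 origin and lac/T7/T3 remnants from the cloning backbone are also present. The depositor warns that recombination can occur, as is common for LTR-containing plasmids.

The viral genome is transcribed from an RSV promoter fused to a truncated HIV-1 5' LTR, followed by the Ψ packaging signal with a partial gag region and the Rev response element for Rev-dependent nuclear export of the genomic RNA. Downstream, an SV40 early promoter drives puromycin N-acetyltransferase for selection of transduced mammalian cells. A cPPT/CTS element, which aids nuclear import of the provirus, then precedes the payload cassette. The EF-1α promoter drives strong constitutive expression of the 374-bp HMGA2 insert. The automated annotation matched this region to the mouse Hmga2 orthologue, but the catalogue entry lists it as the human gene. A WPRE follows to enhance transcript stability and expression, and the ΔU3 3' LTR makes the integrated provirus transcriptionally self-inactivating. The barcode itself is not annotated in the feature table; a short fragment scored as U6 promoter lies between the ORF and the WPRE. The construct is used to produce lentivirus for HMGA2 overexpression, individually or in pooled differentiation screens.
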