Addgene plasmid #143383: TFORF2853
Purpose: Lentiviral vector for overexpressing transcription factor ORFs with unique 24-bp barcodes. Barcodes facilitate identification of transcription factors in pooled screens.
Depositing lab: Feng Zhang. Depositing organization: Broad Institute. Publication: A transcription factor atlas of directed differentiation. Joung J, Ma S, Tay T, Geiger-Schuller KR, Kirchgatterer PC, Verdine VK, Guo B, Arias-Garcia MA, Allen WE, Singh A, Kuksenko O, Abudayyeh OO, Gootenberg JS, Fu Z, Macrae RK, Buenrostro JD, Regev A, Zhang F. Cell. 2023 Jan 5;186(1):209-229.e26. doi: 10.1016/j.cell.2022.11.026. PubMed 36608654.
Backbone
  Vector backbone: pLX_TRC317
  Backbone manufacturer: Broad Institute Genetic Perturbation Platform
  Backbone size w/o insert (bp): 8264
  Vector type: Mammalian Expression, Lentiviral
  Selectable markers: Puromycin
Growth in bacteria
  Bacterial resistance: Ampicillin, 100 μg/mL
  Growth temperature: 37°C
  Growth strain: NEB Stable
  Copy number: High Copy
Gene/Insert
  Gene/Insert name: HMGA2
  Species: H. sapiens (human)
  Insert size (bp): 374
  Entrez Gene: HMGA2 (a.k.a. BABL, HMGI-C, HMGIC, LIPO, SRS5, STQTL9)
  Promoter: EF1a
  Cloning method: Unknown
  Sequencing primers: 5′ GGGTGGAGACTGAAGTTAGGCCAG; 3′ CACATAGCGTAAAAGGAGCAACATAG
Terms and licenses: Academic/Nonprofit Terms; Industry Terms: Not Available to Industry
Depositor comments: XM_017019989,ENST00000393578 . The transcription factor ORF portion of this plasmid was synthesized by Genewiz. Please test multiple small colonies in case of plasmid recombination. To make this collection available in a timely manner, a portion of this collection was not fully sequenced by Addgene. If an Addgene verified full plasmid sequence is not available, please contact us prior to placing an order to request the full sequence.
How to cite: TFORF2853 was a gift from Feng Zhang (Addgene plasmid # 143383 ; http://n2t.net/addgene:143383 ; RRID:Addgene_143383)
