>Addgene plasmid #143383 | TFORF2853 | depositor partial sequence | sequence record 282287 | Insert
ACCGCCACCATGAGCGCACGCGGTGAGGGCGCGGGGCAGCCGTCCACTTCAGCCCAGGGACAACCTGCCG
CCCCAGCGCCTCAGAAGAGAGGACGCGGCCGCCCCAGGAAGCAGCAGCAAGAACCAACCGGTGAGCCCTC
TCCTAAGAGACCCAGGGGAAGACCCAAAGGCAGCAAAAACAAGAGTCCCTCTAAAGCAGCTCAAAAGAAA
GCAGAAGCCACTGGAGAAAAACGGCCAAGAGGCAGACCTAGGAAATGGGAGGAGTTTTACATTGCAGCTT
AGTAATGAACTAGTCCGTAACTTGAAAGTATTTCGATTTCTTGGCTTTATATATCTTGTGGAAAGGACGA
CAAGTGATATCCACCTTGGATGCC
