>Addgene plasmid #143383 | TFORF2853 | depositor partial sequence | sequence record 282288 | Barcode
CAAGTGATATCCACCTTGGATGCC
